Addgene plasmid #117816: pGTag-eGFP-CAAX-B-actin
Purpose: Donor for precise CRISPR directed genomic integration using the GeneWeld method
Depositing lab: Jeffrey Essner. Depositing organization: Iowa State University. Publication: Efficient targeted integration directed by short homology in zebrafish and mammalian cells. Wierson WA, Welker JM, Almeida MP, Mann CM, Webster DA, Torrie ME, Weiss TJ, Kambakam S, Vollbrecht MK, Lan M, McKeighan KC, Levey J, Ming Z, Wehmeier A, Mikelson CS, Haltom JA, Kwan KM, Chien CB, Balciunas D, Ekker SC, Clark KJ, Webber BR, Moriarity BS, Solin SL, Carlson DF, Dobbs DL, McGrail M, Essner J. Elife. 2020 May 15;9. pii: 53968. doi: 10.7554/eLife.53968. PubMed 32412410.
Backbone
  Vector backbone: pK
  Backbone manufacturer: Karl J. Clark
  Backbone size w/o insert (bp): 2958
  Vector type: Synthetic Biology
Growth in bacteria
  Bacterial resistance: Kanamycin, 50 μg/mL
  Growth temperature: 30°C
  Growth strain: NEB Stable
  Copy number: High Copy
Gene/Insert
  Gene/Insert name: eGFP (alt name: GFP)
  Species: H. sapiens (human), D. rerio (zebrafish)
  Insert size (bp): 1882
  Tag / fusion protein: CAAX (C terminal on insert)
  Cloning method: Gibson Cloning
  Sequencing primers: 5′ GCATGGATGTTTTCCCAGTC; 3′ atggctcataacaccccttg
Terms and licenses: Academic/Nonprofit Terms; Industry Terms: Not Available to Industry
Depositor comments: Online tools and cloning help available at <www.genesculpt.org/gtaghd/>. May work in additional species beyond those listed. Please visit https://www.biorxiv.org/content/10.1101/431627v2 for bioRxiv preprint.
How to cite: pGTag-eGFP-CAAX-B-actin was a gift from Jeffrey Essner (Addgene plasmid # 117816 ; http://n2t.net/addgene:117816 ; RRID:Addgene_117816)
