[The description below was written by a language model from this plasmid's Addgene catalogue record and pLannotate feature annotations shown in this document.]
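Description:
pGTag-eGFP-CAAX-B-actin is a bacterial donor plasmid of about 4.8 kb, built on the pK backbone. It supplies a knock-in cassette for CRISPR-directed genomic integration by the GeneWeld method, which relies on short homology to direct precise insertion in zebrafish and mammalian cells. The plasmid is propagated in E. coli from a high-copy ColE1/pUC-type origin and selected with kanamycin through an aph(3')-Ia (KanR) gene. Upstream of the cargo is a lac promoter/operator region with a CAP binding site, T3 and T7 promoters, a fragment of a pBluescript-type multiple cloning site and a lacZα fragment. rrnB T1 and T2 terminators lie further upstream. The record does not state how the lacZα region is used.

The payload begins with a P2A peptide coding sequence joined directly to EGFP, which is followed immediately by a short H-Ras fragment providing the C-terminal CAAX motif. CAAX-directed prenylation targets EGFP to membranes. No eukaryotic promoter is annotated upstream of the cassette. This fits a design in which in-frame integration into a target gene places the reporter under endogenous regulation, with P2A ribosomal skipping separating membrane-bound EGFP from the truncated host protein. The "B-actin" in the name probably refers to a β-actin-derived 3′ element in the unannotated stretch after the CAAX sequence, but neither the catalogue fields nor the feature table identify it. The very short CEN/ARS hit in that region is likely a spurious match. The homology arms and guide RNA target sites used to liberate the cargo are not annotated either, and would presumably be added by the user for each target locus.
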