Features (pLannotate 1.2.2; 18 found; start..end, strand, type, name):
    120..212     +  CDS            lacI (fragment): lac repressor; lacI; The lac repressor binds to the lac operator to inhibit transcription in E. coli. This inhibition can be relieved by adding lactose or isopropyl-β-D-thiogalactopyranoside (IPTG).
    267..294     -  terminator     rrnB T2 terminator: transcription terminator T2 from the E. coli rrnB gene
    426..469     +  terminator     rrnB T1 terminator: Escherichia coli rrnB; transcription terminator T1 from the E. coli rrnB gene
    516..552     -  CDS            lacZα (fragment): LacZα fragment of β-galactosidase; lacZ fragment
    635..656     +  protein_bind   CAP binding site: CAP binding activates transcription in the presence of cAMP. E. coli catabolite activator protein
    671..701     +  promoter       lac promoter: promoter for the E. coli lac operon
    709..725     +  protein_bind   lac operator: The lac repressor binds to the lac operator to inhibit transcription in E. coli. This inhibition can be relieved by adding lactose or isopropyl-β-D-thiogalactopyranoside (IPTG). lac repressor encoded by lacI
    770..788     +  promoter       T3 promoter: promoter for bacteriophage T3 RNA polymerase
    804..827     +  misc_feature   MCS (fragment): pBluescript multiple cloning site
    836..854     -  promoter       T7 promoter: promoter for bacteriophage T7 RNA polymerase
    862..1017    +  CDS            lacZα (fragment): LacZα fragment of β-galactosidase; lacZ fragment
   1040..1096    +  CDS            P2A: 2A peptide from porcine teschovirus-1 polyprotein Eukaryotic ribosomes fail to insert a peptide bond between the Gly and Pro residues, yielding separate polypeptides.
   1097..1813    +  CDS            EGFP: EGFP is a basic (constitutively fluorescent) green fluorescent protein published in 1996, derived from Aequorea victoria. It is reported to be a rapidly-maturing weak dimer with moderate acid sensitivity.
   1813..1876    +  CDS            H-Ras (fragment): human small GTPase proto-oncoprotein
   2244..2260    +  misc_feature   CEN/ARS (fragment): S. cerevisiae CEN6 centromere fused to an autonomously replicating sequence
   3081..3099    -  promoter       T7 promoter: promoter for bacteriophage T7 RNA polymerase
   3233..4042    +  CDS            KanR: aminoglycoside phosphotransferase; aph(3')-Ia; confers resistance to kanamycin in bacteria or G418 (Geneticin®) in eukaryotes
   4189..4777    +  rep_origin     ori: high-copy-number ColE1/pMB1/pBR322/pUC origin of replication
>Addgene plasmid #117816 | pGTag-eGFP-CAAX-B-actin | addgene full sequence | sequence record 238276 | Addgene NGS Result
TTTCCTGCGTTATCCCCTGATTCTGTGGATAACCGTATTACCGCCTTTGAGTGAGCTGATACCGCTCGCC
GCAGCCGAACGACCGAGCGCAGCGAGTCAGTGAGCGAGGAAGCGGATGTGCGCCCAATACGCAAACCGCC
TCTCCCCGCGCGTTGGCCGATTCATTAATGCAGCTGGCACGACAGGTTTCCCGACTGGAAAGCGGGCAGT
GAGCGCAACGCAATTAATACGCGTACCGCTAGCCAGGAAGAGTTTGTAGAAACGCAAAAAGGCCATCCGT
CAGGATGGCCTTCTGCTTAGTTTGATGCCTGGCAGTTTATGGCGGGCGTCCTGCCCGCCACCCTCCGGGC
CGTTGCTTCACAACGTTCAAATCCGCTCCCGGCGGATTTGTCCTACTCAGGAGAGCGTTCACCGACAAAC
AACAGATAAAACGAAAGGCCCAGTCTTCCGACTGAGCCTTTCGTTTTATTTGATGCCTGGCAGTTCCCTA
CTCTCGCGTTAACGCTAGCATGGATGTTTTCCCAGTCACGACGTTGTAAAACGACGGCCAGTCTTAAGCT
CGGGCCCTGCAGCTCTAGAGCTCGAATTCGGGAGGCGTTCGGGCCACAGCGGACACGCAGGTGCGCAACG
CAATTAATGTGAGTTAGCTCACTCATTAGGCACCCCAGGCTTTACACTTTATGCTTCCGGCTCGTATGTT
GTGTGGAATTGTGAGCGGATAACAATTTCACACAGGAAACAGCTATGACCATGATTACGCCAAGCGCGCA
ATTAACCCTCACTAAAGGGAACAAAAGCTGGAGGACCTCGAGGGGGGGCCCGGTACCCAATTCGCCCTAT
AGTGAGTCGTATTACGCGCGCTCACTGGCCGTCGTTTTACAACGTCGTGACTGGGAAAACCCTGGCGTTA
CCCAACTTAATCGCCTTGCAGCACATCCCCCTTTCGCCAGCTGGCGTAATAGCGAAGAGGCCCGCACCGA
TCGCCCTTCCCAACAGTTGCGCAGCCTGAATGGCGAATGGACCTGCCACAGGATCCGGAGCCACGAACTT
CTCTCTGTTAAAGCAAGCAGGAGACGTGGAAGAAAACCCCGGTCCTATGGTGAGCAAGGGCGAGGAGCTG
TTCACCGGGGTGGTGCCCATCCTGGTCGAGCTGGACGGCGACGTAAACGGCCACAAGTTCAGCGTGTCCG
GCGAGGGCGAGGGCGATGCCACCTACGGCAAGCTGACCCTGAAGTTCATCTGCACCACCGGCAAGCTGCC
CGTGCCCTGGCCCACCCTCGTGACCACCCTGACCTACGGCGTGCAGTGCTTCAGCCGCTACCCCGACCAC
ATGAAGCAGCACGACTTCTTCAAGTCCGCCATGCCCGAAGGCTACGTCCAGGAGCGCACCATCTTCTTCA
AGGACGACGGCAACTACAAGACCCGCGCCGAGGTGAAGTTCGAGGGCGACACCCTGGTGAACCGCATCGA
GCTGAAGGGCATCGACTTCAAGGAGGACGGCAACATCCTGGGGCACAAGCTGGAGTACAACTACAACAGC
CACAACGTCTATATCATGGCCGACAAGCAGAAGAACGGCATCAAGGTGAACTTCAAGATCCGCCACAACA
TCGAGGACGGCAGCGTGCAGCTCGCCGACCACTACCAGCAGAACACCCCCATCGGCGACGGCCCCGTGCT
GCTGCCCGACAACCACTACCTGAGCACCCAGTCCGCCCTGAGCAAAGACCCCAACGAGAAGCGCGATCAC
ATGGTCCTGCTGGAGTTCGTGACCGCCGCCGGGATCACTCTCGGCATGGACGAGCTGTACAAGAAGCTGA
ACCCTCCTGATGAGAGTGGCCCCGGCTGCATGAGCTGCAAGTGTGTGCTCTCCTGAGGCGCGCCACGGAC
TGTTACCACTTCACGCCGACTCAAACTGCGCAGAGAAACTTCAAACGACAACATTGGCATGGCTTTTGTT
ATTTTTGGCGCTTGACTCAGGATCTAAAAACTGGAACGGTGAAGGTGACGGCAATGTTTTTTGGCAAATA
AGCATCCCCGAAGTTCTACAATGCATCTGAGGACTCCATGTTTTGTTTTCTTTAGTCATTCCAAATGTTT
GTTAAATGCATTGTTCCGAAACTTATTTGCCTCTATGAAGGCTGCCCAGTAATTGGGAGCATACTTAACA
TTGTAGTATTGTATGTAAATTATGTAACAAAACAATGTCTGGGTTTTTGTACTTTTCAGCCTTAAAATCT
TGGGTTTATTTTTTTTTCTTTGTTCCAAAAAAACGAAGCTTTACCATTCAAGATGTAAAGGTTTCCATTC
CCCCTGGGCATATTGTAAAAGCTGTGTGGAACGTGGCGGTGCCAGACATTTGGTGGGGCCAACCTGTACA
CTGACTAATTCAATTCCAATAAAAGTGCACATGTAAGACATCCTACCCCTGTCTCATTTCCTGTCTTGGC
TCTGAGTGGCTTCAATAAAAATGGCTTTTGTGAAGTTGCACCATGTTAATTACATTTCAGCACTTTCACA
CCAGGTTTTTGACTAATTTGAATTTATCGAAGTTTGACCTTTTTTTTTTTTTTTCTTCAAGCTAATTTGA
GGTTATCAAACCATTTCATTGGAGGAAACTTAATGTTTAAAAGCATAAATTCGAAACATGATTCATTTAT
TTAACTGCTTAATGGTGAAACAAACTTCAAGTAATACACCAAGTGTTCCCTCATATGAAGGTAGCTAACT
GCAAACGGCCTTAACTTTCCATCTTAAGTTGAGCTACATAAAGGCTTTAACAGGAAGGAACTGCCAGTTT
AAAAGTCAAACCACCATGACTGATATAAATTCTTGTCCATATAACCTTGCGTTTCACACAATATAGCTAT
CTACTGCTAAATAAATTACCATGGCGTTGTCTAGCAAGGAAGTGAAGAGCTATCCGGATATATATGTATG
TTATCATAACTGTACTGGCTATGTCAGGTGGTAATGACTGTAACGTTACGTTACTCGTTGTAGGCACGAC
ATTGAATATGCTCTTCTCCGCTGTGGCCCGAACGCCTCCCGCTAGCGATGGGATCTCGGCCGCGATATCC
CCTATAGTGAGTCGTATTACATGGTCATAGCTGTTTCCTGGCAGCTCTGGCCCGTGTCTCAAAATCTCTG
ATGTTACATTGCACAAGATAAAAATATATCATCATGAACAATAAAACTGTCTGCTTACATAAACAGTAAT
ACAAGGGGTGTTATGAGCCATATTCAACGGGAAACGTCGAGGCCGCGATTAAATTCCAACATGGATGCTG
ATTTATATGGGTATAAATGGGCTCGCGATAATGTCGGGCAATCAGGTGCGACAATCTATCGCTTGTATGG
GAAGCCCGATGCGCCAGAGTTGTTTCTGAAACATGGCAAAGGTAGCGTTGCCAATGATGTTACAGATGAG
ATGGTCAGACTAAACTGGCTGACGGAATTTATGCCTCTTCCGACCATCAAGCATTTTATCCGTACTCCTG
ATGATGCATGGTTACTCACCACTGCGATCCCCGGAAAAACAGCATTCCAGGTATTAGAAGAATATCCTGA
TTCAGGTGAAAATATTGTTGATGCGCTGGCAGTGTTCCTGCGCCGGTTGCATTCGATTCCTGTTTGTAAT
TGTCCTTTTAACAGCGATCGCGTATTTCGTCTCGCTCAGGCGCAATCACGAATGAATAACGGTTTGGTTG
ATGCGAGTGATTTTGATGACGAGCGTAATGGCTGGCCTGTTGAACAAGTCTGGAAAGAAATGCATAAACT
TTTGCCATTCTCACCGGATTCAGTCGTCACTCATGGTGATTTCTCACTTGATAACCTTATTTTTGACGAG
GGGAAATTAATAGGTTGTATTGATGTTGGACGAGTCGGAATCGCAGACCGATACCAGGATCTTGCCATCC
TATGGAACTGCCTCGGTGAGTTTTCTCCTTCATTACAGAAACGGCTTTTTCAAAAATATGGTATTGATAA
TCCTGATATGAATAAATTGCAGTTTCATTTGATGCTCGATGAGTTTTTCTAATCAGAATTGGTTAATTGG
TTGTAACACTGGCAGAGCATTACGCTGACTTGACGGGACGGCGCAAGCTCATGACCAAAATCCCTTAACG
TGAGTTACGCGTCGTTCCACTGAGCGTCAGACCCCGTAGAAAAGATCAAAGGATCTTCTTGAGATCCTTT
TTTTCTGCGCGTAATCTGCTGCTTGCAAACAAAAAAACCACCGCTACCAGCGGTGGTTTGTTTGCCGGAT
CAAGAGCTACCAACTCTTTTTCCGAAGGTAACTGGCTTCAGCAGAGCGCAGATACCAAATACTGTTCTTC
TAGTGTAGCCGTAGTTAGGCCACCACTTCAAGAACTCTGTAGCACCGCCTACATACCTCGCTCTGCTAAT
CCTGTTACCAGTGGCTGCTGCCAGTGGCGATAAGTCGTGTCTTACCGGGTTGGACTCAAGACGATAGTTA
CCGGATAAGGCGCAGCGGTCGGGCTGAACGGGGGGTTCGTGCACACAGCCCAGCTTGGAGCGAACGACCT
ACACCGAACTGAGATACCTACAGCGTGAGCTATGAGAAAGCGCCACGCTTCCCGAAGGGAGAAAGGCGGA
CAGGTATCCGGTAAGCGGCAGGGTCGGAACAGGAGAGCGCACGAGGGAGCTTCCAGGGGGAAACGCCTGG
TATCTTTATAGTCCTGTCGGGTTTCGCCACCTCTGACTTGAGCGTCGATTTTTGTGATGCTCGTCAGGGG
GGCGGAGCCTATGGAAAAACGCCAGCAACGCGGCCTTTTTACGGTTCCTGGCCTTTTGCTGGCCTTTTGC
TCACATGTTC
