>Addgene plasmid #117816 | pGTag-eGFP-CAAX-B-actin | depositor partial sequence | sequence record 222441 | Backbone
TGAAGAGCTATCCGGATATATATGTATGTTATCATAACTGTACTGGCTATGTCAGGTGGTAATGACTGTA
ACGTTACGTTACTCGTTGTAGGCACGACATTGAATATGCTCTTCTCCGCTGTGGCCCGAACGCCTCCCGC
TAGCGATGGGATCTCGGCCGCGATATCCCCTATAGTGAGTCGTATTACATGGTCATAGCTGTTTCCTGGC
AGCTCTGGCCCGTGTCTCAAAATCTCTGATGTTACATTGCACAAGATAAAAATATATCATCATGAACAAT
AAAACTGTCTGCTTACATAAACAGTAATACAAGGGGTGTTATGAGCCATATTCAACGGGAAACGTCGAGG
CCGCGATTAAATTCCAACATGGATGCTGATTTATATGGGTATAAATGGGCTCGCGATAATGTCGGGCAAT
CAGGTGCGACAATCTATCGCTTGTATGGGAAGCCCGATGCGCCAGAGTTGTTTCTGAAACATGGCAAAGG
TAGCGTTGCCAATGATGTTACAGATGAGATGGTCAGACTAAACTGGCTGACGGAATTTATGCCTCTTCCG
ACCATCAAGCATTTTATCCGTACTCCTGATGATGCATGGTTACTCACCACTGCGATCCCCGGAAAAACAG
CATTCCAGGTATTAGAAGAATATCCTGATTCAGGTGAAAATATTGTTGATGCGCTGGCAGTGTTCCTGCG
CCGGTTGCATTCGATTCCTGTTTGTAATTGTCCTTTTAACAGCGATCGCGTATTTCGTCTCGCTCAGGCG
CAATCACGAATGAATAACGGTTTGGTTGATGCGAGTGATTTTGATGACGAGCGTAATGGCTGGCCTGTTG
AACAAGTCTGGAAAGAAATGCATAAACTTTTGCCATTCTCACCGGATTCAGTCGTCACTCATGGTGATTT
CTCACTTGATAACCTTATTTTTGACGAGGGGAAATTAATAGGTTGTATTGATGTTGGACGAGTCGGAATC
GCAGACCGATACCAGGATCTTGCCATCCTATGGAACTGCCTCGGTGAGTTTTCTCCTTCATTACAGAAAC
GGCTTTTTCAAAAATATGGTATTGATAATCCTGATATGAATAAATTGCAGTTTCATTTGATGCTCGATGA
GTTTTTCTAATCAGAATTGGTTAATTGGTTGTAACACTGGCAGAGCATTACGCTGACTTGACGGGACGGC
GCAAGCTCATGACCAAAATCCCTTAACGTGAGTTACGCGTCGTTCCACTGAGCGTCAGACCCCGTAGAAA
AGATCAAAGGATCTTCTTGAGATCCTTTTTTTCTGCGCGTAATCTGCTGCTTGCAAACAAAAAAACCACC
GCTACCAGCGGTGGTTTGTTTGCCGGATCAAGAGCTACCAACTCTTTTTCCGAAGGTAACTGGCTTCAGC
AGAGCGCAGATACCAAATACTGTCCTTCTAGTGTAGCCGTAGTTAGGCCACCACTTCAAGAACTCTGTAG
CACCGCCTACATACCTCGCTCTGCTAATCCTGTTACCAGTGGCTGCTGCCAGTGGCGATAAGTCGTGTCT
TACCGGGTTGGACTCAAGACGATAGTTACCGGATAAGGCGCAGCGGTCGGGCTGAACGGGGGGTTCGTGC
ACACAGCCCAGCTTGGAGCGAACGACCTACACCGAACTGAGATACCTACAGCGTGAGCATTGAGAAAGCG
CCACGCTTCCCGAAGGGAGAAAGGCGGACAGGTATCCGGTAAGCGGCAGGGTCGGAACAGGAGAGCGCAC
GAGGGAGCTTCCAGGGGGAAACGCCTGGTATCTTTATAGTCCTGTCGGGTTTCGCCACCTCTGACTTGAG
CGTCGATTTTTGTGATGCTCGTCAGGGGGGCGGAGCCTATGGAAAAACGCCAGCAACGCGGCCTTTTTAC
GGTTCCTGGCCTTTTGCTGGCCTTTTGCTCACATGTTCTTTCCTGCGTTATCCCCTGATTCTGTGGATAA
CCGTATTACCGCCTTTGAGTGAGCTGATACCGCTCGCCGCAGCCGAACGACCGAGCGCAGCGAGTCAGTG
AGCGAGGAAGCGGATGTGCGCCCAATACGCAAACCGCCTCTCCCCGCGCGTTGGCCGATTCATTAATGCA
GCTGGCACGACAGGTTTCCCGACTGGAAAGCGGGCAGTGAGCGCAACGCAATTAATACGCGTACCGCTAG
CCAGGAAGAGTTTGTAGAAACGCAAAAAGGCCATCCGTCAGGATGGCCTTCTGCTTAGTTTGATGCCTGG
CAGTTTATGGCGGGCGTCCTGCCCGCCACCCTCCGGGCCGTTGCTTCACAACGTTCAAATCCGCTCCCGG
CGGATTTGTCCTACTCAGGAGAGCGTTCACCGACAAACAACAGATAAAACGAAAGGCCCAGTCTTCCGAC
TGAGCCTTTCGTTTTATTTGATGCCTGGCAGTTCCCTACTCTCGCGTTAACGCTAGCATGGATGTTTTCC
CAGTCACGACGTTGTAAAACGACGGCCAGTCTTAAGCTCGGGCCCTGCAGCTCTAGAGCTCGAATTCGGG
AGGCGTTCGGGCCACAGCGGACACGCAGGTGCGCAACGCAATTAATGTGAGTTAGCTCACTCATTAGGCA
CCCCAGGCTTTACACTTTATGCTTCCGGCTCGTATGTTGTGTGGAATTGTGAGCGGATAACAATTTCACA
CAGGAAACAGCTATGACCATGATTACGCCAAGCGCGCAATTAACCCTCACTAAAGGGAACAAAAGCTGGA
GGACCTCGAGGGGGGGCCCGGTACCCAATTCGCCCTATAGTGAGTCGTATTACGCGCGCTCACTGGCCGT
CGTTTTACAACGTCGTGACTGGGAAAACCCTGGCGTTACCCAACTTAATCGCCTTGCAGCACATCCCCCT
TTCGCCAGCTGGCGTAATAGCGAAGAGGCCCGCACCGATCGCCCTTCCCAACAGTTGCGCAGCCTGAATG
GCGAATGGACCTGCCACA
