>Addgene plasmid #117816 | pGTag-eGFP-CAAX-B-actin | depositor partial sequence | sequence record 222442 | Insert
GGATCCGGAGCCACGAACTTCTCTCTGTTAAAGCAAGCAGGAGACGTGGAAGAAAACCCCGGTCCTATGG
TGAGCAAGGGCGAGGAGCTGTTCACCGGGGTGGTGCCCATCCTGGTCGAGCTGGACGGCGACGTAAACGG
CCACAAGTTCAGCGTGTCCGGCGAGGGCGAGGGCGATGCCACCTACGGCAAGCTGACCCTGAAGTTCATC
TGCACCACCGGCAAGCTGCCCGTGCCCTGGCCCACCCTCGTGACCACCCTGACCTACGGCGTGCAGTGCT
TCAGCCGCTACCCCGACCACATGAAGCAGCACGACTTCTTCAAGTCCGCCATGCCCGAAGGCTACGTCCA
GGAGCGCACCATCTTCTTCAAGGACGACGGCAACTACAAGACCCGCGCCGAGGTGAAGTTCGAGGGCGAC
ACCCTGGTGAACCGCATCGAGCTGAAGGGCATCGACTTCAAGGAGGACGGCAACATCCTGGGGCACAAGC
TGGAGTACAACTACAACAGCCACAACGTCTATATCATGGCCGACAAGCAGAAGAACGGCATCAAGGTGAA
CTTCAAGATCCGCCACAACATCGAGGACGGCAGCGTGCAGCTCGCCGACCACTACCAGCAGAACACCCCC
ATCGGCGACGGCCCCGTGCTGCTGCCCGACAACCACTACCTGAGCACCCAGTCCGCCCTGAGCAAAGACC
CCAACGAGAAGCGCGATCACATGGTCCTGCTGGAGTTCGTGACCGCCGCCGGGATCACTCTCGGCATGGA
CGAGCTGTACAAGAAGCTGAACCCTCCTGATGAGAGTGGCCCCGGCTGCATGAGCTGCAAGTGTGTGCTC
TCCTGAGGCGCGCCACGGACTGTTACCACTTCACGCCGACTCAAACTGCGCAGAGAAACTTCAAACGACA
ACATTGGCATGGCTTTTGTTATTTTTGGCGCTTGACTCAGGATCTAAAAACTGGAACGGTGAAGGTGACG
GCAATGTTTTTTGGCAAATAAGCATCCCCGAAGTTCTACAATGCATCTGAGGACTCCATGTTTTGTTTTC
TTTAGTCATTCCAAATGTTTGTTAAATGCATTGTTCCGAAACTTATTTGCCTCTATGAAGGCTGCCCAGT
AATTGGGAGCATACTTAACATTGTAGTATTGTATGTAAATTATGTAACAAAACAATGTCTGGGTTTTTGT
ACTTTTCAGCCTTAAAATCTTGGGTTTATTTTTTTTTCTTTGTTCCAAAAAAACGAAGCTTTACCATTCA
AGATGTAAAGGTTTCCATTCCCCCTGGGCATATTGTAAAAGCTGTGTGGAACGTGGCGGTGCCAGACATT
TGGTGGGGCCAACCTGTACACTGACTAATTCAATTCCAATAAAAGTGCACATGTAAGACATCCTACCCCT
GTCTCATTTCCTGTCTTGGCTCTGAGTGGCTTCAATAAAAATGGCTTTTGTGAAGTTGCACCATGTTAAT
TACATTTCAGCACTTTCACACCAGGTTTTTGACTAATTTGAATTTATCGAAGTTTGACCTTTTTTTTTTT
TTTTCTTCAAGCTAATTTGAGGTTATCAAACCATTTCATTGGAGGAAACTTAATGTTTAAAAGCATAAAT
TCGAAACATGATTCATTTATTTAACTGCTTAATGGTGAAACAAACTTCAAGTAATACACCAAGTGTTCCC
TCATATGAAGGTAGCTAACTGCAAACGGCCTTAACTTTCCATCTTAAGTTGAGCTACATAAAGGCTTTAA
CAGGAAGGAACTGCCAGTTTAAAAGTCAAACCACCATGACTGATATAAATTCTTGTCCATATAACCTTGC
GTTTCACACAATATAGCTATCTACTGCTAAATAAATTACCATGGCGTTGTCTAGCAAGGAAG
